Addgene plasmid #22806: pBTL-2
Depositing lab: Ryan Gill. Depositing organization: University of Colorado, Boulder. Publication: Broad host range vectors for stable genomic library construction. Lynch MD, Gill RT. Biotechnol Bioeng. 2006 May 5. 94(1):151-8. 10.1002/bit.20836 PubMed 16496398.
Backbone
  Vector backbone: pBTL-2
  Backbone size w/o insert (bp): 2618
  Vector type: Bacterial Expression
Growth in bacteria
  Bacterial resistance: Kanamycin, 50 μg/mL
  Growth temperature: 37°C
  Growth strain: DH5alpha
  Copy number: Unknown
Gene/Insert
  Gene/Insert name: None
  Insert size (bp): 3847
  Cloning method: Restriction Enzyme; 5′ cloning site XbaI (unknown if destroyed); 3′ cloning site EcoRV (unknown if destroyed)
  Sequencing primers: 5′ gtgagcggataacaatttca
Terms and licenses: Academic/Nonprofit Terms; Industry Terms: Not Available to Industry
How to cite: pBTL-2 was a gift from Ryan Gill (Addgene plasmid # 22806 ; http://n2t.net/addgene:22806 ; RRID:Addgene_22806)
