[The description below was written by a language model from this plasmid's Addgene catalogue record and pLannotate feature annotations shown in this document.]
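Description:
pBTL-2 is a compact (2,618 bp) empty bacterial cloning and expression vector built on the broad-host-range pBBR1 replicon. It was developed for constructing stable genomic libraries that can be moved among different bacterial hosts. Replication depends on the pBBR1 oriV together with the adjacent pBBR1 Rep coding sequence, a pair originally derived from a Bordetella bronchiseptica plasmid and known to function in many Gram-negative species. Selection is by kanamycin, conferred by an aph(3')-Ia aminoglycoside phosphotransferase gene. The annotation places this gene directly downstream of a fragment of the cat promoter, which presumably drives it. The plasmid is propagated in standard E. coli cloning strains; its copy number is not recorded.

The cloning region sits downstream of a lac promoter and lac operator. Inserted DNA can therefore be transcribed under lac control, repressible by LacI and inducible with IPTG where a repressor is present; no lacI gene is annotated on the plasmid itself. Two bidirectional transcription terminators flank this region on the circular map. The tonB terminator lies between the kanamycin cassette and the lac promoter, and the soxR terminator lies just before the replication origin. This layout insulates the insert site from read-through coming from the marker, and shields the replicon from transcription originating in cloned fragments, which fits the stated aim of library stability. XbaI and EcoRV are listed as the cloning sites.

The catalogue lists no gene or insert, yet also gives an insert size of 3,847 bp. This figure does not match the 2,618 nt sequence, which corresponds to the backbone alone, so the deposited plasmid is best regarded as the empty vector.
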