Features (pLannotate 1.2.2; 8 found; start..end, strand, type, name):
     60..96      -  terminator     soxR terminator: bidirectional E. coli soxR transcription terminator
    102..871     +  rep_origin     pBBR1 oriV: replication origin of the broad-host-range plasmid pBBR1 from Bordetella bronchiseptica; requires the pBBR1 Rep protein for replication
    872..1534    +  CDS            pBBR1 Rep: replication protein for the broad-host-range plasmid pBBR1 from Bordetella bronchiseptica
   1536..1630    +  promoter       cat promoter (fragment): promoter of the E. coli cat gene encoding chloramphenicol acetyltransferase
   1631..2444    +  CDS            KanR (fragment): aminoglycoside phosphotransferase; aph(3')-Ia; confers resistance to kanamycin in bacteria or G418 (Geneticin®) in eukaryotes
   2463..2494    -  terminator     tonB terminator: bidirectional E. coli tonB-P14 transcription terminator
   2541..2571    +  promoter       lac promoter: promoter for the E. coli lac operon
   2579..2595    +  protein_bind   lac operator: The lac repressor binds to the lac operator to inhibit transcription in E. coli. This inhibition can be relieved by adding lactose or isopropyl-β-D-thiogalactopyranoside (IPTG). lac repressor encoded by lacI
>Addgene plasmid #22806 | pBTL-2 | depositor full sequence | sequence record 10444 | Author sequence
AACGAATTCAAGCTTGATATCATTCAGGACGAGCCTCAGACTCCAGCGTAACTGGACTGAAAACAAACTA
AAGCGCCCTTGTGGCGCTTTAGTTTTGTTCCGCGGCCACCGGCTGGCTCGCTTCGCTCGGCCCGTGGACA
ACCCTGCTGGACAAGCTGATGGACAGGCTGCGCCTGCCCACGAGCTTGACCACAGGGATTGCCCACCGGC
TACCCAGCCTTCGACCACATACCCACCGGCTCCAACTGCGCGGCCTGCGGCCTTGCCCCATCAATTTTTT
TAATTTTCTCTGGGGAAAAGCCTCCGGCCTGCGGCCTGCGCGCTTCGCTTGCCGGTTGGACACCAAGTGG
AAGGCGGGTCAAGGCTCGCGCAGCGACCGCGCAGCGGCTTGGCCTTGACGCGCCTGGAACGACCCAAGCC
TATGCGAGTGGGGGCAGTCGAAGGCGAAGCCCGCCCGCCTGCCCCCCGAGCCTCACGGCGGCGAGTGCGG
GGGTTCCAAGGGGGCAGCGCCACCTTGGGCAAGGCCGAAGGCCGCGCAGTCGATCAACAAGCCCCGGAGG
GGCCACTTTTTGCCGGAGGGGGAGCCGCGCCGAAGGCGTGGGGGAACCCCGCAGGGGTGCCCTTCTTTGG
GCACCAAAGAACTAGATATAGGGCGAAATGCGAAAGACTTAAAAATCAACAACTTAAAAAAGGGGGGTAC
GCAACAGCTCATTGCGGCACCCCCCGCAATAGCTCATTGCGTAGGTTAAAGAAAATCTGTAATTGACTGC
CACTTTTACGCAACGCATAATTGTTGTCGCGCTGCCGAAAAGTTGCAGCTGATTGCGCATGGTGCCGCAA
CCGTGCGGCACCCTACCGCATGGAGATAAGCATGGCCACGCAGTCCAGAGAAATCGGCATTCAAGCCAAG
AACAAGCCCGGTCACTGGGTGCAAACGGAACGCAAAGCGCATGAGGCGTGGGCCGGGCTTATTGCGAGGA
AACCCACGGCGGCAATGCTGCTGCATCACCTCGTGGCGCAGATGGGCCACCAGAACGCCGTGGTGGTCAG
CCAGAAGACACTTTCCAAGCTCATCGGACGTTCTTTGCGGACGGTCCAATACGCAGTCAAGGACTTGGTG
GCCGAGCGCTGGATCTCCGTCGTGAAGCTCAACGGCCCCGGCACCGTGTCGGCCTACGTGGTCAATGACC
GCGTGGCGTGGGGCCAGCCCCGCGACCAGTTGCGCCTGTCGGTGTTCAGTGCCGCCGTGGTGGTTGATCA
CGACGACCAGGACGAATCGCTGTTGGGGCATGGCGACCTGCGCCGCATCCCGACCCTGTATCCGGGCGAG
CAGCAACTACCGACCGGCCCCGGCGAGGAGCCGCCCAGCCAGCCCGGCATTCCGGGCATGGAACCAGACC
TGCCAGCCTTGACCGAAACGGAGGAATGGGAACGGCGCGGGCAGCAGCGCCTGCCGATGCCCGATGAGCC
GTGTTTTCTGGACGATGGCGAGCCGTTGGAGCCGCCGACACGGGTCACGCTGCCGCGCCGGTAGTACGTA
AGAGGTTCCAACTTTCACCATAATGAAATAAGATCACTACCGGGCGTATTTTTTGAGTTATCGAGATTTT
CAGGAGCTAAGGAAGCTAAAATGAGCCATATTCAACGGGAAACGTCTTGCTCGAGGCCGCGATTAAATTC
CAACATGGATGCTGATTTATATGGGTATAAATGGGCTCGCGATAATGTCGGGCAATCAGGTGCGACAATC
TATCGATTGTATGGGAAGCCCGATGCGCCAGAGTTGTTTCTGAAACATGGCAAAGGTAGCGTTGCCAATG
ATGTTACAGATGAGATGGTCAGGCTAAACTGGCTGACGGAATTTATGCCTCTTCCGACCATCAAGCATTT
TATCCGTACTCCTGATGATGCATGGTTACTCACCACTGCGATCCCAGGGAAAACAGCATTCCAGGTATTA
GAAGAATATCCTGATTCAGGTGAAAATATTGTTGATGCGCTGGCAGTGTTCCTGCGCCGGTTGCATTCGA
TTCCTGTTTGTAATTGTCCTTTTAACGGCGATCGCGTATTTCGTCTCGCTCAGGCGCAATCACGAATGAA
TAACGGTTTGGTTGGTGCGAGTGATTTTGATGACGAGCGTAATGGCTGGCCTGTTGAACAAGTCTGGAAA
GAAATGCATAAGCTTTTGCCATTCTCACCGGATTCAGTCGTCACTCATGGTGATTTCTCACTTGATAACC
TTATTTTTGACGAGGGGAAATTAATAGGTTGTATTGATGTTGGACGAGTCGGAATCGCAGACCGATACCA
GGATCTTGCCATCCTATGGAACTGCCTCGGTGAGTTTTCTCCTTCATTACAGAAACGGCTTTTTCAAAAA
TATGGTATTGATAATCCTGATATGAATAAATTGCAGTTTCACTTGATGCTCGATGAGTTTTTCTGAGGGC
GGATCCCCCTCAAGTCAAAAGCCTCCGGTCGGAGGCTTTTGACTTTCTGCTATGGAGGTCAGGTATGATT
TTGCATTAGGCACCCCAGGCTTTACACTTTATGCTTCCGGCTCGTATGTTGTGTGGAATTGTGAGCGGAT
AACAATTTCACACTCTAGAGAATTCGTC
