>Addgene plasmid #22806 | pBTL-2 | addgene partial sequence | sequence record 28817 | 22806 with lac-promoter
TTGGATGNGACGGATACAATTTCACACTCTAGAGAATTCGTCAACGAATTCAAGCTTGATATCATTCAGG
ACGAGCCTCAGACTCCAGCGTAACTGGACTGAAAACAAACTAAAGCGCCCTTGTGGCGCTTTAGTTTTGT
TCCGCGGCCACCGGCTGGCTCGCTTCGCTCGGCCCGTGGACAACCCTGCTGGACAAGCTGATGGACAGGC
TGCGCCTGCCCACGAGCTTGACCACAGGGATTGCCCACCGGCTACCCAGCCTTCGACCACATACCCACCG
GCTCCAACTGCGCGGCCTGCGGCCTTGCCCCATCAATTTTTTTAATTTTCTCTGGGGAAAAGCCTCCGGC
CTGCGGCCTGCGCGCTTCGCTTGCCGGTTGGACACCAAGTGGAAGGCGGGTCAAGGCTCGCGCAGCGACC
GCGCAGCGGCTTGGCCTTGACGCGCCTGGAACGACCCAAGCCTATGCGAGTGGGGGCAGTCGAAGGGCGA
AGCCCGCCCGCCTGCCCCCCGAGCCTCACGGCGGCGAGTGCGGGGGTTCCAAGGGGGCAGCGCCACCTTG
GGCAAGGCCGAAGGCCGCGCAGTCGATCAACAAGCCCCGGAGGGGCCACTTTTTGCCANAGAACNAGNGA
CNGACTTNTCTTGNA
